LOCUS       Exported 3708 bp ds-DNA circular SYN 13-MAY-2021
DEFINITION  synthetic circular DNA
ACCESSION   .
VERSION     .
KEYWORDS    pUT1141-HQ858685
SOURCE      synthetic DNA construct
  ORGANISM  synthetic DNA construct
REFERENCE   1 (bases 1 to 3708)
  TITLE     Maize TF ORFeome collection
REFERENCE   2 (bases 1 to 3708)
  AUTHORS   .
  TITLE     Direct Submission
  JOURNAL   Exported May 13, 2021 from SnapGene Server 1.1.58
            http://www.snapgene.com
FEATURES             Location/Qualifiers
     source          1..3708
                     /organism="synthetic DNA construct"
                     /mol_type="other DNA"
     protein_bind    1..100
                     /gene="mutant version of attL"
                     /label=attL1
                     /bound_moiety="LR Clonase(TM)"
                     /note="recombination site for the Gateway(R) LR reaction"
     protein_bind    complement(1265..1364)
                     /gene="mutant version of attL"
                     /label=attL2
                     /bound_moiety="LR Clonase(TM)"
                     /note="recombination site for the Gateway(R) LR reaction"
     primer_bind     complement(1381..1400)
                     /label=T7
                     /note="T7 promoter, forward primer"
     promoter        complement(1382..1400)
                     /label=T7 promoter
                     /note="promoter for bacteriophage T7 RNA polymerase"
     primer_bind     complement(1405..1421)
                     /label=M13 rev
                     /note="common sequencing primer, one of multiple similar
                     variants"
     primer_bind     complement(1405..1421)
                     /label=M13 Reverse
                     /note="In lacZ gene. Also called M13-rev"
     primer_bind     complement(1523..1542)
                     /label=pENTR-R
                     /note="pENTR vectors, reverse primer"
     CDS             1534..2343
                     /codon_start=1
                     /gene="aph(3')-Ia"
                     /product="aminoglycoside phosphotransferase"
                     /label=KanR
                     /note="confers resistance to kanamycin in bacteria or G418
                     (Geneticin(R)) in eukaryotes"
                     /translation="MSHIQRETSRPRLNSNMDADLYGYKWARDNVGQSGATIYRLYGKP
                     DAPELFLKHGKGSVANDVTDEMVRLNWLTEFMPLPTIKHFIRTPDDAWLLTTAIPGKTA
                     FQVLEEYPDSGENIVDALAVFLRRLHSIPVCNCPFNSDRVFRLAQAQSRMNNGLVDASD
                     FDDERNGWPVEQVWKEMHKLLPFSPDSVVTHGDFSLDNLIFDEGKLIGCIDVGRVGIAD
                     RYQDLAILWNCLGEFSPSLQKRLFQKYGIDNPDMNKLQFHLMLDEFF"
     primer_bind     complement(1601..1620)
                     /label=Kan-R
                     /note="Kanamycin resistance gene, reverse primer"
     rep_origin      2490..3078
                     /direction=RIGHT
                     /label=ori
                     /note="high-copy-number ColE1/pMB1/pBR322/pUC origin of
                     replication"
     primer_bind     2979..2998
                     /label=pBR322ori-F
                     /note="pBR322 origin, forward primer"
     primer_bind     3232..3249
                     /label=L4440
                     /note="L4440 vector, forward primer"
     terminator      3408..3435
                     /label=rrnB T2 terminator
                     /note="transcription terminator T2 from the E. coli rrnB
                     gene"
     terminator      3527..3613
                     /gene="Escherichia coli rrnB"
                     /label=rrnB T1 terminator
                     /note="transcription terminator T1 from the E. coli rrnB
                     gene"
     primer_bind     3662..3684
                     /label=M13/pUC Forward
                     /note="In lacZ gene"
     primer_bind     3676..3693
                     /label=M13 Forward
                     /note="In lacZ gene. Also called M13-F20 or M13 (-21)
                     Forward"
     primer_bind     3677..3693
                     /label=M13 fwd
                     /note="common sequencing primer, one of multiple similar
                     variants"
ORIGIN
        1 caaataatga ttttattttg actgatagtg acctgttcgt tgcaacaaat tgatgagcaa
       61 tgctttttta taatgccaac tttgtacaaa aaagcaggct ccgcggccgc ccccttcacc
      121 atgacgccgg cggcgtcgcc cgcgcagttc gcgccggcgc ccctcaggat ggggtacggg
      181 cggccggcgc ccgtgatggg catgtggagc agcgagccgt tcaaggtcga cagcggcggg
      241 cacgccacct gcagcgcgtc caccgtcatg gaggcggaca ccaagctcga gacaagcagg
      301 ctacaagatg ttccacaggt agcactcgag ccagagagga gtacggatca ggaaacgagc
      361 aggccgccag agagggtcat gagaaggctc gcgcagaaca gggaggctgc tcggaagagt
      421 cgcctgcgga aaaaggccta catccagcag ctagagacaa gccggatgaa gctggcccag
      481 ctagagctgg agcttcaacg ggctcgacgg cagcagggcg cgtacgcaaa tgggagcatg
      541 ggagacccag ctctcggata cacagggtcg atcgatccag gcgtcgccgc gttcgagatc
      601 gaatacaggc actgggtgga cgagcagaag cggcacacgg cggagctgat gtcggcgctc
      661 caggggcagc agacgtcgga gctggagctc cgcttgctgg tggagacggg gctcagcaac
      721 tacgagcacc tcttcaggat caaggcgctg gccgccaacg cggacgtgtt ccacgtcatg
      781 tcgggcgtgt ggaagacccc cgccgagagg ttcttcctct ggatcggcgg gttcaggccg
      841 tcggaggtcc taaagattct gagcccgcag ctggagccgc tggcggaggc gcagcgcatg
      901 ctcgtgggcg gcctccagca cacgtcaacg caggcggagg acgcgctgtc gcagggcatg
      961 gagaagctac agcagaacct cgccgagatc ctgaccgccg aggctgaccc cttcggggcc
     1021 cccgacgcct acatgctgca gatggccact gcggtggaga agctgaaaga gctcgtcaac
     1081 ttcgtcaccc aggcggacca tctccggctg atgacgctgc aacagatgca caagatcctg
     1141 acgacgcggc aggcggccag gggcctgctg gcgctcggcg actacttcca gcgcctccgc
     1201 acgctgagct cgctgtgggc ggcgcgcccg cgggaggcgg cgattagcaa gggtgggcgc
     1261 gccgacccag ctttcttgta caaagttggc attataagaa agcattgctt atcaatttgt
     1321 tgcaacgaac aggtcactat cagtcaaaat aaaatcatta tttgccatcc agctgatatc
     1381 ccctatagtg agtcgtatta catggtcata gctgtttcct ggcagctctg gcccgtgtct
     1441 caaaatctct gatgttacat tgcacaagat aaaaatatat catcatgaac aataaaactg
     1501 tctgcttaca taaacagtaa tacaaggggt gttatgagcc atattcaacg ggaaacgtcg
     1561 aggccgcgat taaattccaa catggatgct gatttatatg ggtataaatg ggctcgcgat
     1621 aatgtcgggc aatcaggtgc gacaatctat cgcttgtatg ggaagcccga tgcgccagag
     1681 ttgtttctga aacatggcaa aggtagcgtt gccaatgatg ttacagatga gatggtcaga
     1741 ctaaactggc tgacggaatt tatgcctctt ccgaccatca agcattttat ccgtactcct
     1801 gatgatgcat ggttactcac cactgcgatc cccggaaaaa cagcattcca ggtattagaa
     1861 gaatatcctg attcaggtga aaatattgtt gatgcgctgg cagtgttcct gcgccggttg
     1921 cattcgattc ctgtttgtaa ttgtcctttt aacagcgatc gcgtatttcg tctcgctcag
     1981 gcgcaatcac gaatgaataa cggtttggtt gatgcgagtg attttgatga cgagcgtaat
     2041 ggctggcctg ttgaacaagt ctggaaagaa atgcataaac ttttgccatt ctcaccggat
     2101 tcagtcgtca ctcatggtga tttctcactt gataacctta tttttgacga ggggaaatta
     2161 ataggttgta ttgatgttgg acgagtcgga atcgcagacc gataccagga tcttgccatc
     2221 ctatggaact gcctcggtga gttttctcct tcattacaga aacggctttt tcaaaaatat
     2281 ggtattgata atcctgatat gaataaattg cagtttcatt tgatgctcga tgagtttttc
     2341 taatcagaat tggttaattg gttgtaacac tggcagagca ttacgctgac ttgacgggac
     2401 ggcgcaagct catgaccaaa atcccttaac gtgagttacg cgtcgttcca ctgagcgtca
     2461 gaccccgtag aaaagatcaa aggatcttct tgagatcctt tttttctgcg cgtaatctgc
     2521 tgcttgcaaa caaaaaaacc accgctacca gcggtggttt gtttgccgga tcaagagcta
     2581 ccaactcttt ttccgaaggt aactggcttc agcagagcgc agataccaaa tactgtcctt
     2641 ctagtgtagc cgtagttagg ccaccacttc aagaactctg tagcaccgcc tacatacctc
     2701 gctctgctaa tcctgttacc agtggctgct gccagtggcg ataagtcgtg tcttaccggg
     2761 ttggactcaa gacgatagtt accggataag gcgcagcggt cgggctgaac ggggggttcg
     2821 tgcacacagc ccagcttgga gcgaacgacc tacaccgaac tgagatacct acagcgtgag
     2881 cattgagaaa gcgccacgct tcccgaaggg agaaaggcgg acaggtatcc ggtaagcggc
     2941 agggtcggaa caggagagcg cacgagggag cttccagggg gaaacgcctg gtatctttat
     3001 agtcctgtcg ggtttcgcca cctctgactt gagcgtcgat ttttgtgatg ctcgtcaggg
     3061 gggcggagcc tatggaaaaa cgccagcaac gcggcctttt tacggttcct ggccttttgc
     3121 tggccttttg ctcacatgtt ctttcctgcg ttatcccctg attctgtgga taaccgtatt
     3181 accgcctttg agtgagctga taccgctcgc cgcagccgaa cgaccgagcg cagcgagtca
     3241 gtgagcgagg aagcggaaga gcgcccaata cgcaaaccgc ctctccccgc gcgttggccg
     3301 attcattaat gcagctggca cgacaggttt cccgactgga aagcgggcag tgagcgcaac
     3361 gcaattaata cgcgtaccgc tagccaggaa gagtttgtag aaacgcaaaa aggccatccg
     3421 tcaggatggc cttctgctta gtttgatgcc tggcagttta tggcgggcgt cctgcccgcc
     3481 accctccggg ccgttgcttc acaacgttca aatccgctcc cggcggattt gtcctactca
     3541 ggagagcgtt caccgacaaa caacagataa aacgaaaggc ccagtcttcc gactgagcct
     3601 ttcgttttat ttgatgcctg gcagttccct actctcgcgt taacgctagc atggatgttt
     3661 tcccagtcac gacgttgtaa aacgacggcc agtcttaagc tcgggccc
//
