[The description below was written by a language model from this plasmid's Addgene catalogue record and the feature table of its GenBank file.]
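Description:
pUT1141-HQ858685 is a Gateway entry clone built on the Invitrogen pENTR/D backbone, carrying the coding sequence of a Zea mays bZIP transcription factor as part of a maize transcription factor ORF collection for functional genomics. The full plasmid is 3708 bp, consistent with the 2580 bp backbone plus a 1128 bp insert. It is propagated in E. coli under kanamycin selection, conferred by the aph(3')-Ia aminoglycoside phosphotransferase gene, and replicates from a ColE1/pMB1-type origin. The feature annotation describes this origin as high copy, whereas the catalogue entry lists the plasmid as low copy, so the two sources disagree on this point.

The insert was PCR-amplified from a full-length cDNA template and retains its native stop codon, which means it suits native or N-terminally tagged expression but not C-terminal fusions after transfer. The ORF itself is not annotated in the feature table, but it occupies the interval between the attL1 and attL2 sites, which are the substrates for the LR Clonase reaction that moves the ORF directionally into any attR-containing destination vector. As is usual for an entry vector, no promoter is positioned to express the gene. The only promoter annotated is a T7 promoter lying just outside attL2 and pointing back toward the insert. The rrnB T1 and T2 terminators upstream of attL1 shield the cloning region from read-through transcription originating in the backbone, and M13 forward and reverse primer sites flank the cassette for sequence verification. The clone serves as a shuttle source for building expression constructs to study this maize bZIP factor.
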