Addgene plasmid #27731: pUT1141-HQ858685
Depositing lab: John Gray & Erich Grotewold. Depositing organization: University of Toledo. Publication: The Maize TFome--development of a transcription factor open reading frame collection for functional genomics. Burdo B, Gray J, Goetting-Minesky MP, Wittler B, Hunt M, Li T, Velliquette D, Thomas J, Gentzel I, dos Santos Brito M, Mejia-Guerra MK, Connolly LN, Qaisi D, Li W, Casas MI, Doseff AI, Grotewold E. Plant J. 2014 Oct;80(2):356-66. doi: 10.1111/tpj.12623. Epub 2014 Aug 26. PubMed 25053252.
Backbone
  Vector backbone: pENTR/D
  Backbone manufacturer: Invitrogen
  Backbone size w/o insert (bp): 2580
  Vector type: Entry vector
Growth in bacteria
  Bacterial resistance: Kanamycin, 50 μg/mL
  Growth temperature: 37°C
  Growth strain: DH5alpha
  Growth instructions: E. coli TOP10
  Copy number: Low Copy
Gene/Insert
  Gene/Insert name: bZIP transcription factor from EE179215
  Species: Zea mays
  Insert size (bp): 1128
  GenBank ID: HQ858685
  Cloning method: Restriction Enzyme
  Sequencing primers: 5′ M13 For; 3′ M13 Rev
Terms and licenses: Academic/Nonprofit Terms; Industry Terms: Not Available to Industry
Depositor comments: This CDS was amplified using PCR from a full length cDNA template from the Maize Full-length cDNA Project (www.maizecdna.org) and the PCR product included the stop codon. The PCR product was cloned into a Gateway pENTR/D vector. Further information on this gene may be obtained at www.grassius.org using the GenBank number. (The second half of the plasmid name is the GenBank Number for the sequence of the insert)
How to cite: pUT1141-HQ858685 was a gift from John Gray & Erich Grotewold (Addgene plasmid # 27731 ; http://n2t.net/addgene:27731 ; RRID:Addgene_27731)
