>Addgene plasmid #27731 | pUT1141-HQ858685 | addgene partial sequence | sequence record 34057 | 27731 with M13pUC-fwd
ATGATTTTATTTTGACTGATAGTGACCTGTTCGTTGCAACAAATTGATGAGCAATGCTTTTTTATAATGC
CAACTTTGTACAAAAAAGCAGGCTCCGCGGCCGCCCCCTTCACCATGACGCCGGCGGCGTCGCCCGCGCA
GTTCGCGCCGGCGCCCCTCAGGATGGGGTACGGGCGGCCGGCGCCCGTGATGGGCATGTGGAGCAGCGAG
CCGTTCAAGGTCGACAGCGGCGGGCACGCCACCTGCAGCGCGTCCACCGTCATGGAGGCGGACACCAAGC
TCGAGACAAGCAGGCTACAAGATGTTCCACAGGTAGCACTCGAGCCAGAGAGGAGTACGGATCAGGAAAC
GAGCAGGCCGCCAGAGAGGGTCATGAGAAGGCTCGCGCAGAACAGGGAGGCTGCTCGGAAGAGTCGCCTG
CGGAAAAAGGCCTACATCCAGCAGCTAGAGACAAGCCGGATGAAGCTGGCCCAGCTAGAGCTGGAGCTTC
AACGGGCTCGACGGCAGCAGGGCGCGTACGCAAATGGGAGCATGGGAGACCCAGCTCTCGGATACACAGG
GTCGATCGATCCAGGCGTCGCCGCGTTCGAGATCGAATACAGGCACTGGGTGGACGAGCAGAAGCGGCAC
ACGGCGGAGCTGATGTCGGCGCTCCAGGGGCAGCAGACGTCGGAGCTGGAGCTCCGCTTGCTGGTGGAGA
CGGGGCTCAGCAACTACGAGCACCTCTTCAGGATCAAGGCGCTGGCCGCCAACGCGGACGTGTTCCACGT
CATGTCGGGCGTGTGGAAGA
